Addgene plasmid #227283: qTAG-N-Solo-mStayGold-CENPA
Purpose: Donor template for mStayGold insertion into the N-terminus of the CENPA locus. For centromere visualization. To be co-transfected with sgRNA plasmid px330-CENPA (Addgene #227282)
Depositing lab: Laurence Pelletier. Publication: qTAG: an adaptable plasmid scaffold for CRISPR-based endogenous tagging. Philip R, Sharma A, Matellan L, Erpf AC, Hsu WH, Tkach JM, Wyatt HDM, Pelletier L. EMBO J. 2024 Dec 12. doi: 10.1038/s44318-024-00337-5. PubMed 39668248.
Backbone
  Vector backbone: pUC19
  Backbone manufacturer: Invitrogen
  Backbone size w/o insert (bp): 2686
  Vector type: Mammalian Expression, CRISPR ; Donor Template
Growth in bacteria
  Bacterial resistance: Ampicillin, 100 μg/mL
  Growth temperature: 37°C
  Growth strain: DH5alpha
  Copy number: High Copy
Gene/Insert
  Gene/Insert name: CENPA Homology Arms flanking a mStayGold Tag (alt name: CENPA)
  Species: H. sapiens (human)
  Insert size (bp): 1874
  Entrez Gene: CENPA (a.k.a. CENP-A, CenH3)
  Promoter: Promoterless
  Cloning method: Unknown
  Sequencing primers: 5′ CTGCAAGGCGATTAAGTTGGGTAAC; 3′ GGCTCGTATGTTGTGTGGAATTGT
Terms and licenses: Academic/Nonprofit Terms; Industry Terms: Not Available to Industry
Depositor comments: To be co-transfected with sgRNA plasmid px330-CENPA (Addgene #227282): https://www.addgene.org/227282/
How to cite: qTAG-N-Solo-mStayGold-CENPA was a gift from Laurence Pelletier (Addgene plasmid # 227283 ; http://n2t.net/addgene:227283 ; RRID:Addgene_227283)
