[The description below was written by a language model from this plasmid's Addgene catalogue record and pLannotate feature annotations shown in this document.]
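Description:
qTAG-N-Solo-mStayGold-CENPA is a homology-directed repair donor plasmid built on the pUC19 backbone, designed for CRISPR-based endogenous tagging of the human CENPA gene in mammalian cells. It is propagated in E. coli as a high-copy plasmid through the ColE1/pUC origin and selected with ampicillin via the β-lactamase gene and its own promoter. The feature table also picks up the usual pUC remnants around the cloning site: lacZα fragment, lac promoter, lac operator and CAP binding site, plus short fragments annotated as lacI, rop and bom.

The roughly 1.9 kb insert consists of CENPA homology arms flanking the coding sequence of the green fluorescent protein mStayGold. The cassette is promoterless, so the tag is not expressed from the plasmid. Fluorescence depends on in-frame integration at the N-terminus of the CENPA locus, where the fusion comes under the gene's native regulation. The automated annotation identifies only a fragment of the CENPA coding sequence, which presumably lies within the downstream homology arm. It does not annotate mStayGold or the arms themselves, so their exact boundaries are not given in the record. A 17-nt hit to a Drosophila metallothionein promoter is most likely a spurious match. The "Solo" designation is not explained in the record, and no mammalian selection marker is annotated.

The donor is intended to be co-transfected with a companion px330-based plasmid carrying the sgRNA that targets CENPA. Because CENPA is the histone H3 variant found specifically in centromeric nucleosomes, the resulting knock-in allows centromeres to be visualized at endogenous expression levels.
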