Features (pLannotate 1.2.2; 12 found; start..end, strand, type, name):
    137..236     +  misc_feature   bom (fragment): basis of mobility region from pBR322
    242..399     -  CDS            lacZα (fragment): LacZα fragment of β-galactosidase; lacZ fragment
   1729..1875    +  CDS            CENPA (fragment): CENPA_HUMAN - Experimental evidence at protein level: Swiss-Prot protein existence level 1. Histone H3-like nucleosomal protein that is specifically found in centromeric nucleosomes (PubMed:7962047, PubMed:9024683, PubMed:11756469, PubMed:14667408, PubMed:15702419, PubMed:15475964, PubMed:15282608, PubMed:17651496, PubMed:19114591, PubMed:27499292, PubMed:20739937). Replaces conventional H3 in the nucleosome core of centromeric chromatin at the inner plate of the kinetochore (PubMed:18072184). The presence of CENPA subtly modifies the nucleosome structure and the way DNA is wrapped around the
   2078..2094    +  promoter       MT promoter (fragment): Drosophila metallothionein promoter
   2318..2334    -  protein_bind   lac operator: The lac repressor binds to the lac operator to inhibit transcription in E. coli. This inhibition can be relieved by adding lactose or isopropyl-β-D-thiogalactopyranoside (IPTG). lac repressor encoded by lacI
   2342..2372    -  promoter       lac promoter: promoter for the E. coli lac operon
   2387..2408    -  protein_bind   CAP binding site: CAP binding activates transcription in the presence of cAMP. E. coli catabolite activator protein
   2421..2513    -  CDS            lacI (fragment): lac repressor; lacI; The lac repressor binds to the lac operator to inhibit transcription in E. coli. This inhibition can be relieved by adding lactose or isopropyl-β-D-thiogalactopyranoside (IPTG).
   2696..3284    -  rep_origin     ori: high-copy-number ColE1/pMB1/pBR322/pUC origin of replication
   3455..4315    -  CDS            AmpR: β-lactamase; bla; confers resistance to ampicillin, carbenicillin, and related antibiotics
   4316..4420    -  promoter       AmpR promoter: bla
   4515..35      +  CDS            rop (fragment) (across the origin): Rop protein, which maintains plasmids at low copy number; rop
>Addgene plasmid #227283 | qTAG-N-Solo-mStayGold-CENPA | addgene full sequence | sequence record 451297 | Addgene NGS Result
TCGCGCGTTTCGGTGATGACGGTGAAAACCTCTGACACATGCAGCTCCCGGAGACGGTCACAGCTTGTCT
GTAAGCGGATGCCGGGAGCAGACAAGCCCGTCAGGGCGCGTCAGCGGGTGTTGGCGGGTGTCGGGGCTGG
CTTAACTATGCGGCATCAGAGCAGATTGTACTGAGAGTGCACCATATGCGGTGTGAAATACCGCACAGAT
GCGTAAGGAGAAAATACCGCATCAGGCGCCATTCGCCATTCAGGCTGCGCAACTGTTGGGAAGGGCGATC
GGTGCGGGCCTCTTCGCTATTACGCCAGCTGGCGAAAGGGGGATGTGCTGCAAGGCGATTAAGTTGGGTA
ACGCCAGGGTTTTCCCAGTCACGACGTTGTAAAACGACGGCCAGTGAATTCCTAAGGCAAAGCATAAAAT
GTTTGAGGGAAGCGACTTTTCTAGAAAGCACGTTCTACAAACACACCATCCACGTTCCAAACTGAGCTTC
GGTGTTTTGACTGGAGGGCACCTGAGGACGTCAGTACGGTCCCGCAAAGACCAGCAACCAGATTGGCAAG
CAGGGGGCAGGAGAATTTCCCGCCCCATCTCTTTAGTTGTCTATTGGTTGATTTTACCATCAGTCTCCCC
TGTCCTCCTATCATCGCCGCTATATTTGTGTCTCGGTGCATACTCTCATTGGCCCTACCTGCAGTCGCTC
TACGTAAGGGGCGTTCCAGAGTCAGCCACTGGGAGTCGCTGGATTCGGGTTTTAAAAAACGCCGGCCGTG
AAGTGGGCGGAGCGAGCGATTTGAACGCGAGCGGCGCGGACTTCTGCCAAGCACCGGCTCATGTGAGGCT
CGCGGCACAGCGTTCTCTGGGCTCCCCAGAAGCCAGCCTTTCGCTCCCGGACCCGGCAGCCCGAGCAGGA
GCCGTGGGACCGGGCGCCAGCACCCTCTGCGGCGTGTCATGGGCAAGAGCAAGACCGGTAGCGGCGGAAG
CATGGTGTCTACAGGCGAGGAACTGTTTACCGGCGTGGTGCCCTTCAAGTTCCAGCTGAAGGGCACCATC
AACGGCAAGAGCTTCACCGTGGAAGGCGAGGGCGAGGGCAATAGCCACGAGGGCAGCCACAAAGGCAAGT
ATGTGTGCACCAGCGGCAAACTGCCAATGTCTTGGGCCGCCCTGGGAACTAGCTTCGGCTATGGCATGAA
ATACTATACCAAGTACCCCAGCGGCCTGAAAAACTGGTTCCACGAGGTGATGCCTGAGGGCTTCACCTAC
GACAGACACATCCAGTACAAGGGCGACGGCAGCATCCACGCCAAGCACCAGCACTTCATGAAGAACGGCA
CCTACCACAACATCGTGGAGTTCACCGGCCAGGACTTCAAGGAGAACAGCCCCGTGCTGACCGGCGACAT
GGACGTGAGCCTGCCCAACGAGGTGCAGCACATCCCCATTGATGACGGCGTGGAGTGCACAGTGACCCTG
CAGTACCCTCTGCTGAGCGACGAAAGCAAGTGCGTGGAAGCCTATCAGAACACCATCATCAAGCCCCTGC
ACAATCAGCCAGCCCCCGATGTGCCATTTCACTGGATCAGAAAGCAGTACACCCAGAGCAAGGACGACAC
CGAGGAGAGAGACCACATCATCCAGAGCGAGACCCTGGAGGCCCACCTGCCTTGGCATGAGCCTAGCGCA
AGCGCAGTGGGAGGTTCCGGAGGAAGCGGAGGATCTGGCGGTACCGGCCCGCGCCGCAGAAGCCGAAAGC
CCGAGGCCCCGAGGAGGCGCAGCCCGAGCCCGACCCCGACCCCCGGCCCCTCCCGGCGGGGCCCCTCCTT
AGGTAACCGGCCGCGGCCCCATCTCGAAGAGGAGAAAACCGAGGCTCGCAGGCGGAGCCCGGATCTCCCG
AGTCCCGATCCCGTGGCACTTCCCTGTTGGGGGACAACGCGGTTCCGCCGTCCGGCATCCGCTCCGGGCA
CGGGCGGTGCCAGCCCTGCGAGGGGCTGGAGCAGGCGGTTCCGAAAGCGGGAAGGGACCGGCTTAGCCAC
TTGGCTCCTAACGCCGTCTTCTTGTTAGGACTAGTGGTTACCCAGCGCCCACCGCCCACCGCCAACCAGG
CATTGCCTCCCACTGTTCGTGCGTTATCTCAGCTTCATATTGTGCCCATTTTACAGCTAATGAGAAAGCC
GAGGCACAGGCCAGAGAGCTTGAGCAGAGTCACACAACTTGGTGTTCTGGCGGACACGGGATTTCCAATC
CTCTGTGTTTGTGCATTTTTAAATTGCAAAAGTATAAGCTTGGCGTAATCATGGTCATAGCTGTTTCCTG
TGTGAAATTGTTATCCGCTCACAATTCCACACAACATACGAGCCGGAAGCATAAAGTGTAAAGCCTGGGG
TGCCTAATGAGTGAGCTAACTCACATTAATTGCGTTGCGCTCACTGCCCGCTTTCCAGTCGGGAAACCTG
TCGTGCCAGCTGCATTAATGAATCGGCCAACGCGCGGGGAGAGGCGGTTTGCGTATTGGGCGCTCTTCCG
CTTCCTCGCTCACTGACTCGCTGCGCTCGGTCGTTCGGCTGCGGCGAGCGGTATCAGCTCACTCAAAGGC
GGTAATACGGTTATCCACAGAATCAGGGGATAACGCAGGAAAGAACATGTGAGCAAAAGGCCAGCAAAAG
GCCAGGAACCGTAAAAAGGCCGCGTTGCTGGCGTTTTTCCATAGGCTCCGCCCCCCTGACGAGCATCACA
AAAATCGACGCTCAAGTCAGAGGTGGCGAAACCCGACAGGACTATAAAGATACCAGGCGTTTCCCCCTGG
AAGCTCCCTCGTGCGCTCTCCTGTTCCGACCCTGCCGCTTACCGGATACCTGTCCGCCTTTCTCCCTTCG
GGAAGCGTGGCGCTTTCTCATAGCTCACGCTGTAGGTATCTCAGTTCGGTGTAGGTCGTTCGCTCCAAGC
TGGGCTGTGTGCACGAACCCCCCGTTCAGCCCGACCGCTGCGCCTTATCCGGTAACTATCGTCTTGAGTC
CAACCCGGTAAGACACGACTTATCGCCACTGGCAGCAGCCACTGGTAACAGGATTAGCAGAGCGAGGTAT
GTAGGCGGTGCTACAGAGTTCTTGAAGTGGTGGCCTAACTACGGCTACACTAGAAGAACAGTATTTGGTA
TCTGCGCTCTGCTGAAGCCAGTTACCTTCGGAAAAAGAGTTGGTAGCTCTTGATCCGGCAAACAAACCAC
CGCTGGTAGCGGTGGTTTTTTTGTTTGCAAGCAGCAGATTACGCGCAGAAAAAAAGGATCTCAAGAAGAT
CCTTTGATCTTTTCTACGGGGTCTGACGCTCAGTGGAACGAAAACTCACGTTAAGGGATTTTGGTCATGA
GATTATCAAAAAGGATCTTCACCTAGATCCTTTTAAATTAAAAATGAAGTTTTAAATCAATCTAAAGTAT
ATATGAGTAAACTTGGTCTGACAGTTACCAATGCTTAATCAGTGAGGCACCTATCTCAGCGATCTGTCTA
TTTCGTTCATCCATAGTTGCCTGACTCCCCGTCGTGTAGATAACTACGATACGGGAGGGCTTACCATCTG
GCCCCAGTGCTGCAATGATACCGCGAGACCCACGCTCACCGGCTCCAGATTTATCAGCAATAAACCAGCC
AGCCGGAAGGGCCGAGCGCAGAAGTGGTCCTGCAACTTTATCCGCCTCCATCCAGTCTATTAATTGTTGC
CGGGAAGCTAGAGTAAGTAGTTCGCCAGTTAATAGTTTGCGCAACGTTGTTGCCATTGCTACAGGCATCG
TGGTGTCACGCTCGTCGTTTGGTATGGCTTCATTCAGCTCCGGTTCCCAACGATCAAGGCGAGTTACATG
ATCCCCCATGTTGTGCAAAAAAGCGGTTAGCTCCTTCGGTCCTCCGATCGTTGTCAGAAGTAAGTTGGCC
GCAGTGTTATCACTCATGGTTATGGCAGCACTGCATAATTCTCTTACTGTCATGCCATCCGTAAGATGCT
TTTCTGTGACTGGTGAGTACTCAACCAAGTCATTCTGAGAATAGTGTATGCGGCGACCGAGTTGCTCTTG
CCCGGCGTCAATACGGGATAATACCGCGCCACATAGCAGAACTTTAAAAGTGCTCATCATTGGAAAACGT
TCTTCGGGGCGAAAACTCTCAAGGATCTTACCGCTGTTGAGATCCAGTTCGATGTAACCCACTCGTGCAC
CCAACTGATCTTCAGCATCTTTTACTTTCACCAGCGTTTCTGGGTGAGCAAAAACAGGAAGGCAAAATGC
CGCAAAAAAGGGAATAAGGGCGACACGGAAATGTTGAATACTCATACTCTTCCTTTTTCAATATTATTGA
AGCATTTATCAGGGTTATTGTCTCATGAGCGGATACATATTTGAATGTATTTAGAAAAATAAACAAATAG
GGGTTCCGCGCACATTTCCCCGAAAAGTGCCACCTGACGTCTAAGAAACCATTATTATCATGACATTAAC
CTATAAAAATAGGCGTATCACGAGGCCCTTTCGTC
